Addgene plasmid #71079: pFOSGE_CUS1H05
Purpose: Gateway entry clone
Depositing lab: Alexander Stark. Depositing organization: Research Institute of Molecular Pathology (IMP). Publication: Transcriptional regulators form diverse groups with context-dependent regulatory functions. Stampfel G, Kazmar T, Frank O, Wienerroither S, Reiter F, Stark A. Nature. 2015 Nov 9. doi: 10.1038/nature15545. PubMed 26550828.
Backbone
  Vector backbone: pDONR221
  Backbone manufacturer: Invitrogen
  Backbone size w/o insert (bp): 4762
  Vector type: Gateway entry vector
Growth in bacteria
  Bacterial resistance: Kanamycin, 50 μg/mL
  Growth temperature: 37°C
  Growth strain: DH5alpha
  Copy number: High Copy
Gene/Insert
  Gene/Insert name: CG17293 (alt names: FBgn0032030; CG17293, FBtr0079650)
  Species: D. melanogaster (fly)
  Insert size (bp): 951
  Cloning method: Gateway Cloning
  Sequencing primers: 5′ M13-F20; 3′ M13R
Terms and licenses: Academic/Nonprofit Terms; Industry Terms: Not Available to Industry
How to cite: pFOSGE_CUS1H05 was a gift from Alexander Stark (Addgene plasmid # 71079 ; http://n2t.net/addgene:71079 ; RRID:Addgene_71079)
