[The description below was written by a language model from this plasmid's Addgene catalogue record.]
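Description:
pFOSGE_CUS1H05 is a Gateway entry clone built on the commercial pDONR221 donor vector backbone. It is a high-copy bacterial plasmid maintained in standard E. coli cloning strains under kanamycin selection. As an entry vector it is not meant to express anything itself: the record lists no promoter, tags or reporters associated with the insert, and no feature table is provided, so the exact boundaries of the cloned sequence, the presence or absence of a stop codon, and the flanking elements cannot be confirmed from the information given.

The insert is the Drosophila melanogaster gene CG17293, recorded as a 951 bp fragment corresponding to a specific annotated FlyBase transcript and introduced by Gateway recombination. In a pDONR221-derived clone, the BP reaction replaces the donor vector's counter-selectable cassette with the sequence of interest, leaving the insert flanked by attL recombination sites. These sites allow the insert to be transferred in a defined orientation and reading frame into any compatible destination vector through an LR reaction, where promoters, fusion partners or other functional elements are supplied by the destination backbone. M13 forward and reverse priming sites flanking the insert are used for sequence verification.

The clone appears to belong to a collection of fly open reading frames assembled for a study of transcriptional regulators and their context-dependent regulatory functions. Its practical use is as a shuttle source of the CG17293 sequence for making expression or fusion constructs; the record does not state which destination vectors were used.
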