>Addgene plasmid #71079 | pFOSGE_CUS1H05 | depositor partial sequence | sequence record 127021 | insert
ATGAAGATAAAACTAATAGATTCGGTGGTGCGCAGTTTTAAGGTGGCCAAGATCTTCCGAGAGAACACGG
ACAAGATCAACGCCATCGATTTTGCGCCCAACGGCGAACATCTAATATCCTGCAGCGAGGATGACCAGAT
CGTGATCTACGACTGCGAAAAGGGGACGCAGTCGCGCACGGTGAACTCGAAGAAGTATGGAGTGGATTTA
ATCCACTTTACGCACGCCAACAACACGGCCATCCATAGCTCCACCAAGGTGGACGACACCATACGCTATC
TCAGCCTGCACGACAACAAATATCTGCGCTACTTCCCCGGCCACACCAAGAAGGTTATCTCGCTGTGCAT
TTCGCCGGTGGAGGACACCTTTCTCTCCGGCTCGCTGGACAAGACGCTGCGCCTGTGGGACTTGCGCTCG
CCCAACTGCCAGGGACTGATGCATCTCTCTGGACGACCCATTGCTGCCTACGATCCCGAGGGCTTGATCT
TCGCCGCTGGCGTTAACTCGGAAAGCATTAAATTGTACGACCTTCGCTCTTTCGACAAAGGCCCCTTCGT
CACATTTAAACTTAATCAGGAGAAGGAATGCGACTGGACTGGCCTTAAGTTCTCCCGTGACGGCAAAACA
ATTCTGATCAGCACGAATGGATCGGTCATCCGGCTCGTAGATGCCTTCCACGGCACTCCGCTACAAACGT
TCACGGGCTATCCAAACAACAAGGGCATTCCCATCGAGGCAAGCTTCAGCCCAGACTCGCAGTTCATCTT
TTCAGGCAGCACCGATGGACGAGTGCACATCTGGAATGCCGACACTGGCAATAAGGTGTCCGTACTGAAT
GGTGACCATCCGGGACCGGTGCAATGCGTTCAGTTCAATCCAAAATACATGATGCTGGCGTCCGCGTGCA
CCAACATGGCTTTTTGGCTGCCCACATCCGAGGAGGGCTTG
