>Addgene plasmid #71079 | pFOSGE_CUS1H05 | addgene partial sequence | sequence record 130965 | M13-F20 5'-TGTAAAACGACGGCCAGT-3'
ATTTTATTTTGACTGATAGTGACCTGTTCGTTGCAACAAATTGATGAGCAATGCTTTTTTATAATGCCAA
CTTTGTACAAAAAAGCAGGCTTCATGAAGATAAAACTAATAGATTCGGTGGTGCGCAGTTTTAAGGTGGC
CAAGATCTTCCGAGAGAACACGGACAAGATCAACGCCATCGATTTTGCGCCCAACGGCGAACATCTAATA
TCCTGCAGCGAGGATGACCAGATCGTGATCTACGACTGCGAAAAGGGGACGCAGTCGCGCACGGTGAACT
CGAAGAAGTATGGAGTGGATTTAATCCACTTTACGCACGCCAACAACACGGCCATCCATAGCTCCACCAA
GGTGGACGACACCATACGCTATCTCAGCCTGCACGACAACAAATATCTGCGCTACTTCCCCGGCCACACC
AAGAAGGTTATCTCGCTGTGCATTTCGCCGGTGGAGGACACCTTTCTCTCCGGCTCGCTGGACAAGACGC
TGCGCCTGTGGGACTTGCGCTCGCCCAACTGCCAGGGACTGATGCATCTCTCTGGACGACCCATTGCTGC
CTACGATCCCGAGGGCTTGATCTTCGCCGCTGGCGTTAACTCGGAAAGCATTAAATTGTACGACCTTCGC
TCTTTCGACAAAGGCCCCTTCGTCACATTTAAACTTAATCAGGAGAAGGAATGCGACTGGACTGGCCTTA
AGTTCTCCCGTGACGGCAAAACAATTCTGATCAGCACGAATGGATCGGTCATCCGGCTCGTAGATGCCTT
CCACGGCACTCCGCTACAAACGTTCACGGGCTATCCAAACAACAAGGGCATTCCCATCGAGGCAAGCTTC
AGCC
