>Addgene plasmid #71079 | pFOSGE_CUS1H05 | addgene partial sequence | sequence record 130967 | M13-Rev 5'-CAGGAAACAGCTATGACC-3'
TAATGATTTTATTTTGACTGATAGTGACCTGTTCGTTGCAACAAATTGATAAGCAATGCTTTCTTATAAT
GCCAACTTTGTACAAGAAAGCTGGGTCCAAGCCCTCCTCGGATGTGGGCAGCCAAAAAGCCATGTTGGTG
CACGCGGACGCCAGCATCATGTATTTTGGATTGAACTGAACGCATTGCACCGGTCCCGGATGGTCACCAT
TCAGTACGGACACCTTATTGCCAGTGTCGGCATTCCAGATGTGCACTCGTCCATCGGTGCTGCCTGAAAA
GATGAACTGCGAGTCTGGGCTGAAGCTTGCCTCGATGGGAATGCCCTTGTTGTTTGGATAGCCCGTGAAC
GTTTGTAGCGGAGTGCCGTGGAAGGCATCTACGAGCCGGATGACCGATCCATTCGTGCTGATCAGAATTG
TTTTGCCGTCACGGGAGAACTTAAGGCCAGTCCAGTCGCATTCCTTCTCCTGATTAAGTTTAAATGTGAC
GAAGGGGCCTTTGTCGAAAGAGCGAAGGTCGTACAATTTAATGCTTTCCGAGTTAACGCCAGCGGCGAAG
ATCAAGCCCTCGGGATCGTAGGCAGCAATGGGTCGTCCAGAGAGATGCATCAGTCCCTGGCAGTTGGGCG
AGCGCAAGTCCCACAGGCGCAGCGTCTTGTCCAGCGAGCCGGAGAGAAAGGTGTCCTCCACCGGCGAAAT
GCACAGCGAGATAACCTTCTTGGTGTGGCCGGG
